Addgene plasmid #197425: pSpCas9(BB)-2A-GFP_MAPRE1-KI-gRNA#2
Purpose: π-element knock-in into exon 5 of MAPRE1
Depositing lab: Torsten Wittmann. Depositing organization: University of California, San Francisco (UCSF). Publication: Growth cone advance requires EB1 as revealed by genomic replacement with a light-sensitive variant. Dema A, Charafeddine R, Rahgozar S, van Haren J, Wittmann T. Elife. 2023 Jan 30;12:e84143. doi: 10.7554/eLife.84143. PubMed 36715499.
Backbone
  Vector backbone: pSpCas9(BB)-2A-GFP (Addgene #48138)
  Backbone manufacturer: Feng Zhang Lab
  Backbone size w/o insert (bp): 9288
  Total vector size (bp): 9291
  Vector type: Mammalian Expression
Growth in bacteria
  Bacterial resistance: Ampicillin, 100 μg/mL
  Growth temperature: 37°C
  Growth strain: DH5alpha
  Copy number: High Copy
Gene/Insert
  Gene/Insert name: MAPRE1 gRNA #2 (targets Exon 5) for π-element knock-in (alt name: EB1)
  gRNA/shRNA sequence: CCAGCATGTCATGTCGACTT
  Species: H. sapiens (human)
  GenBank ID: NM_012325.2
  Entrez Gene: MAPRE1 (a.k.a. EB1)
Terms and licenses: Academic/Nonprofit Terms; Industry Terms: Not Available to Industry
Depositor comments: Please visit https://www.biorxiv.org/content/10.1101/2022.09.22.509085v1 for bioRxiv preprint.
How to cite: pSpCas9(BB)-2A-GFP_MAPRE1-KI-gRNA#2 was a gift from Torsten Wittmann (Addgene plasmid # 197425 ; http://n2t.net/addgene:197425 ; RRID:Addgene_197425)
