[The description below was written by a language model from this plasmid's Addgene catalogue record and pLannotate feature annotations shown in this document.]
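Description:
pSpCas9(BB)-2A-GFP_MAPRE1-KI-gRNA#2 is a 9,291 bp mammalian expression plasmid built on the pSpCas9(BB)-2A-GFP backbone, an all-in-one CRISPR vector that delivers both Streptococcus pyogenes Cas9 and a single guide RNA from one plasmid. It is propagated in E. coli as a high-copy plasmid through a ColE1/pUC-type origin and selected with ampicillin via the β-lactamase gene. The backbone also carries an f1 phage origin, a single annotated AAV2 ITR, and short bom and rop fragments that are backbone remnants rather than functional parts of the design.

The insert is a 20-nucleotide guide sequence targeting exon 5 of human MAPRE1, which encodes the microtubule plus-end protein EB1. It sits between the human U6 RNA polymerase III promoter and the S. pyogenes gRNA scaffold, so that a complete sgRNA is transcribed in transfected cells. A second expression unit uses a CMV enhancer, chicken β-actin promoter and hybrid intron to drive Cas9, which the annotation tool splits into N- and C-terminal portions although they are contiguous. Cas9 is followed by a nucleoplasmin nuclear localization signal and then EGFP, ending in a bovine growth hormone polyadenylation signal. As the backbone name indicates, a 2A peptide links Cas9 and EGFP, although it is not separately annotated in the feature table. This linkage lets green fluorescence mark cells that express the nuclease, for example to identify or sort them.

According to the record, the plasmid is used to cut MAPRE1 exon 5 for knock-in of a "π-element", part of work replacing genomic EB1 with a light-sensitive variant. The donor template for that knock-in is not part of this construct.
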