Features (pLannotate 1.2.2; 19 found; start..end, strand, type, name):
      1..241     +  promoter       U6 promoter: RNA polymerase III promoter for human U6 snRNA
    271..346     +  misc_RNA       gRNA scaffold: guide RNA scaffold for the Streptococcus pyogenes CRISPR/Cas9 system
    353..396     +  misc_RNA       gRNA scaffold (fragment): guide RNA scaffold for the Streptococcus pyogenes CRISPR/Cas9 system
    443..728     +  enhancer       CMV enhancer: human cytomegalovirus immediate early enhancer; contains an 18-bp deletion relative to the standard CMV enhancer
    730..1007    +  promoter       chicken β-actin promoter: No description available
   1008..1235    +  intron         hybrid intron: hybrid between chicken β-actin (CBA) and minute virus of mice (MMV) introns (Gray et al., 2011)
   1373..2974    +  CDS            Cas9(N): N-terminal portion of Streptococcus pyogenes Cas9 (Zetsche et al., 2015)
   2975..5473    +  CDS            Cas9(C): C-terminal portion of Streptococcus pyogenes Cas9 (Zetsche et al., 2015)
   5474..5521    +  CDS            nucleoplasmin NLS: bipartite nuclear localization signal from nucleoplasmin
   5591..6304    +  CDS            EGFP: EGFP is a basic (constitutively fluorescent) green fluorescent protein published in 1996, derived from Aequorea victoria. It is reported to be a rapidly-maturing weak dimer with moderate acid sensitivity.
   6338..6449    +  polyA_signal   bGH poly(A) signal: bovine growth hormone polyadenylation signal
   6554..6694    +  repeat_region  AAV2 ITR: inverted terminal repeat of adeno-associated virus serotype 2 inverted
   6699..6750    -  misc_feature   bom (fragment): basis of mobility region from pBR322
   6769..7224    +  rep_origin     f1 ori (sequence partly withheld): f1 bacteriophage origin of replication; arrow indicates direction of (+) strand synthesis
   7225..7274    -  misc_feature   bom (fragment): basis of mobility region from pBR322
   7376..7411    -  CDS            rop (fragment): Rop protein, which maintains plasmids at low copy number; rop
   7506..7610    +  promoter       AmpR promoter: bla
   7611..8471    +  CDS            AmpR: β-lactamase; bla; confers resistance to ampicillin, carbenicillin, and related antibiotics
   8642..9230    +  rep_origin     ori: high-copy-number ColE1/pMB1/pBR322/pUC origin of replication
>Addgene plasmid #197425 | pSpCas9(BB)-2A-GFP_MAPRE1-KI-gRNA#2 | addgene full sequence | sequence record 388178 | Addgene NGS Result
GAGGGCCTATTTCCCATGATTCCTTCATATTTGCATATACGATACAAGGCTGTTAGAGAGATAATTGGAA
TTAATTTGACTGTAAACACAAAGATATTAGTACAAAATACGTGACGTAGAAAGTAATAATTTCTTGGGTA
GTTTGCAGTTTTAAAATTATGTTTTAAAATGGACTATCATATGCTTACCGTAACTTGAAAGTATTTCGAT
TTCTTGGCTTTATATATCTTGTGGAAAGGACGAAACACCGGGGTTCTTTCGCACCACACCGTTTTAGAGC
TAGAAATAGCAAGTTAAAATAAGGCTAGTCCGTTATCAACTTGAAAAAGTGGCACCGAGTCGGTGCTTTT
TTGTTTTAGAGCTAGAAATAGCAAGTTAAAATAAGGCTAGTCCGTTTTTAGCGCGTGCGCCAATTCTGCA
GACAAATGGCTCTAGAGGTACCCGTTACATAACTTACGGTAAATGGCCCGCCTGGCTGACCGCCCAACGA
CCCCCGCCCATTGACGTCAATAGTAACGCCAATAGGGACTTTCCATTGACGTCAATGGGTGGAGTATTTA
CGGTAAACTGCCCACTTGGCAGTACATCAAGTGTATCATATGCCAAGTACGCCCCCTATTGACGTCAATG
ACGGTAAATGGCCCGCCTGGCATTGTGCCCAGTACATGACCTTATGGGACTTTCCTACTTGGCAGTACAT
CTACGTATTAGTCATCGCTATTACCATGGTCGAGGTGAGCCCCACGTTCTGCTTCACTCTCCCCATCTCC
CCCCCCTCCCCACCCCCAATTTTGTATTTATTTATTTTTTAATTATTTTGTGCAGCGATGGGGGCGGGGG
GGGGGGGGGGGCGCGCGCCAGGSGGGGGGGGGSGGGGSGGGGGGSGGGGSGGGGSGAGGSGGAGAGGTGC
GGCGGCAGCCAATCAGAGCGGCGCGCTCCGAAAGTTTCCTTTTATGGCGAGGCGGCGGCGGCGGCGGCCC
TATAAAAAGCGAAGCGCGCGGCGGGCGGGAGTCGCTGCGCGCTGCCTTCGCCCCGTGCCCCGCTCCGCCG
CCGCCTCGCGCCGCCCGCCCCGGCTCTGACTGACCGCGTTACTCCCACAGGTGAGCGGGCGGGACGGCCC
TTCTCCTCCGGGCTGTAATTAGCTGAGCAAGAGGTAAGGGTTTAAGGGATGGTTGGTTGGTGGGGTATTA
ATGTTTAATTACCTGGAGCACCTGCCTGAAATCACTTTTTTTCAGGTTGGACCGGTGCCACCATGGACTA
TAAGGACCACGACGGAGACTACAAGGATCATGATATTGATTACAAAGACGATGACGATAAGATGGCCCCA
AAGAAGAAGCGGAAGGTCGGTATCCACGGAGTCCCAGCAGCCGACAAGAAGTACAGCATCGGCCTGGACA
TCGGCACCAACTCTGTGGGCTGGGCCGTGATCACCGACGAGTACAAGGTGCCCAGCAAGAAATTCAAGGT
GCTGGGCAACACCGACCGGCACAGCATCAAGAAGAACCTGATCGGAGCCCTGCTGTTCGACAGCGGCGAA
ACAGCCGAGGCCACCCGGCTGAAGAGAACCGCCAGAAGAAGATACACCAGACGGAAGAACCGGATCTGCT
ATCTGCAAGAGATCTTCAGCAACGAGATGGCCAAGGTGGACGACAGCTTCTTCCACAGACTGGAAGAGTC
CTTCCTGGTGGAAGAGGATAAGAAGCACGAGCGGCACCCCATCTTCGGCAACATCGTGGACGAGGTGGCC
TACCACGAGAAGTACCCCACCATCTACCACCTGAGAAAGAAACTGGTGGACAGCACCGACAAGGCCGACC
TGCGGCTGATCTATCTGGCCCTGGCCCACATGATCAAGTTCCGGGGCCACTTCCTGATCGAGGGCGACCT
GAACCCCGACAACAGCGACGTGGACAAGCTGTTCATCCAGCTGGTGCAGACCTACAACCAGCTGTTCGAG
GAAAACCCCATCAACGCCAGCGGCGTGGACGCCAAGGCCATCCTGTCTGCCAGACTGAGCAAGAGCAGAC
GGCTGGAAAATCTGATCGCCCAGCTGCCCGGCGAGAAGAAGAATGGCCTGTTCGGAAACCTGATTGCCCT
GAGCCTGGGCCTGACCCCCAACTTCAAGAGCAACTTCGACCTGGCCGAGGATGCCAAACTGCAGCTGAGC
AAGGACACCTACGACGACGACCTGGACAACCTGCTGGCCCAGATCGGCGACCAGTACGCCGACCTGTTTC
TGGCCGCCAAGAACCTGTCCGACGCCATCCTGCTGAGCGACATCCTGAGAGTGAACACCGAGATCACCAA
GGCCCCCCTGAGCGCCTCTATGATCAAGAGATACGACGAGCACCACCAGGACCTGACCCTGCTGAAAGCT
CTCGTGCGGCAGCAGCTGCCTGAGAAGTACAAAGAGATTTTCTTCGACCAGAGCAAGAACGGCTACGCCG
GCTACATTGACGGCGGAGCCAGCCAGGAAGAGTTCTACAAGTTCATCAAGCCCATCCTGGAAAAGATGGA
CGGCACCGAGGAACTGCTCGTGAAGCTGAACAGAGAGGACCTGCTGCGGAAGCAGCGGACCTTCGACAAC
GGCAGCATCCCCCACCAGATCCACCTGGGAGAGCTGCACGCCATTCTGCGGCGGCAGGAAGATTTTTACC
CATTCCTGAAGGACAACCGGGAAAAGATCGAGAAGATCCTGACCTTCCGCATCCCCTACTACGTGGGCCC
TCTGGCCAGGGGAAACAGCAGATTCGCCTGGATGACCAGAAAGAGCGAGGAAACCATCACCCCCTGGAAC
TTCGAGGAAGTGGTGGACAAGGGCGCTTCCGCCCAGAGCTTCATCGAGCGGATGACCAACTTCGATAAGA
ACCTGCCCAACGAGAAGGTGCTGCCCAAGCACAGCCTGCTGTACGAGTACTTCACCGTGTATAACGAGCT
GACCAAAGTGAAATACGTGACCGAGGGAATGAGAAAGCCCGCCTTCCTGAGCGGCGAGCAGAAAAAGGCC
ATCGTGGACCTGCTGTTCAAGACCAACCGGAAAGTGACCGTGAAGCAGCTGAAAGAGGACTACTTCAAGA
AAATCGAGTGCTTCGACTCCGTGGAAATCTCCGGCGTGGAAGATCGGTTCAACGCCTCCCTGGGCACATA
CCACGATCTGCTGAAAATTATCAAGGACAAGGACTTCCTGGACAATGAGGAAAACGAGGACATTCTGGAA
GATATCGTGCTGACCCTGACACTGTTTGAGGACAGAGAGATGATCGAGGAACGGCTGAAAACCTATGCCC
ACCTGTTCGACGACAAAGTGATGAAGCAGCTGAAGCGGCGGAGATACACCGGCTGGGGCAGGCTGAGCCG
GAAGCTGATCAACGGCATCCGGGACAAGCAGTCCGGCAAGACAATCCTGGATTTCCTGAAGTCCGACGGC
TTCGCCAACAGAAACTTCATGCAGCTGATCCACGACGACAGCCTGACCTTTAAAGAGGACATCCAGAAAG
CCCAGGTGTCCGGCCAGGGCGATAGCCTGCACGAGCACATTGCCAATCTGGCCGGCAGCCCCGCCATTAA
GAAGGGCATCCTGCAGACAGTGAAGGTGGTGGACGAGCTCGTGAAAGTGATGGGCCGGCACAAGCCCGAG
AACATCGTGATCGAAATGGCCAGAGAGAACCAGACCACCCAGAAGGGACAGAAGAACAGCCGCGAGAGAA
TGAAGCGGATCGAAGAGGGCATCAAAGAGCTGGGCAGCCAGATCCTGAAAGAACACCCCGTGGAAAACAC
CCAGCTGCAGAACGAGAAGCTGTACCTGTACTACCTGCAGAATGGGCGGGATATGTACGTGGACCAGGAA
CTGGACATCAACCGGCTGTCCGACTACGATGTGGACCATATCGTGCCTCAGAGCTTTCTGAAGGACGACT
CCATCGACAACAAGGTGCTGACCAGAAGCGACAAGAACCGGGGCAAGAGCGACAACGTGCCCTCCGAAGA
GGTCGTGAAGAAGATGAAGAACTACTGGCGGCAGCTGCTGAACGCCAAGCTGATTACCCAGAGAAAGTTC
GACAATCTGACCAAGGCCGAGAGAGGCGGCCTGAGCGAACTGGATAAGGCCGGCTTCATCAAGAGACAGC
TGGTGGAAACCCGGCAGATCACAAAGCACGTGGCACAGATCCTGGACTCCCGGATGAACACTAAGTACGA
CGAGAATGACAAGCTGATCCGGGAAGTGAAAGTGATCACCCTGAAGTCCAAGCTGGTGTCCGATTTCCGG
AAGGATTTCCAGTTTTACAAAGTGCGCGAGATCAACAACTACCACCACGCCCACGACGCCTACCTGAACG
CCGTCGTGGGAACCGCCCTGATCAAAAAGTACCCTAAGCTGGAAAGCGAGTTCGTGTACGGCGACTACAA
GGTGTACGACGTGCGGAAGATGATCGCCAAGAGCGAGCAGGAAATCGGCAAGGCTACCGCCAAGTACTTC
TTCTACAGCAACATCATGAACTTTTTCAAGACCGAGATTACCCTGGCCAACGGCGAGATCCGGAAGCGGC
CTCTGATCGAGACAAACGGCGAAACCGGGGAGATCGTGTGGGATAAGGGCCGGGATTTTGCCACCGTGCG
GAAAGTGCTGAGCATGCCCCAAGTGAATATCGTGAAAAAGACCGAGGTGCAGACAGGCGGCTTCAGCAAA
GAGTCTATCCTGCCCAAGAGGAACAGCGATAAGCTGATCGCCAGAAAGAAGGACTGGGACCCTAAGAAGT
ACGGCGGCTTCGACAGCCCCACCGTGGCCTATTCTGTGCTGGTGGTGGCCAAAGTGGAAAAGGGCAAGTC
CAAGAAACTGAAGAGTGTGAAAGAGCTGCTGGGGATCACCATCATGGAAAGAAGCAGCTTCGAGAAGAAT
CCCATCGACTTTCTGGAAGCCAAGGGCTACAAAGAAGTGAAAAAGGACCTGATCATCAAGCTGCCTAAGT
ACTCCCTGTTCGAGCTGGAAAACGGCCGGAAGAGAATGCTGGCCTCTGCCGGCGAACTGCAGAAGGGAAA
CGAACTGGCCCTGCCCTCCAAATATGTGAACTTCCTGTACCTGGCCAGCCACTATGAGAAGCTGAAGGGC
TCCCCCGAGGATAATGAGCAGAAACAGCTGTTTGTGGAACAGCACAAGCACTACCTGGACGAGATCATCG
AGCAGATCAGCGAGTTCTCCAAGAGAGTGATCCTGGCCGACGCTAATCTGGACAAAGTGCTGTCCGCCTA
CAACAAGCACCGGGATAAGCCCATCAGAGAGCAGGCCGAGAATATCATCCACCTGTTTACCCTGACCAAT
CTGGGAGCCCCTGCCGCCTTCAAGTACTTTGACACCACCATCGACCGGAAGAGGTACACCAGCACCAAAG
AGGTGCTGGACGCCACCCTGATCCACCAGAGCATCACCGGCCTGTACGAGACACGGATCGACCTGTCTCA
GCTGGGAGGCGACAAAAGGCCGGCGGCCACGAAAAAGGCCGGCCAGGCAAAAAAGAAAAAGGAATTCGGC
AGTGGAGAGGGCAGAGGAAGTCTGCTAACATGCGGTGACGTCGAGGAGAATCCTGGCCCAGTGAGCAAGG
GCGAGGAGCTGTTCACCGGGGTGGTGCCCATCCTGGTCGAGCTGGACGGCGACGTAAACGGCCACAAGTT
CAGCGTGTCCGGCGAGGGCGAGGGCGATGCCACCTACGGCAAGCTGACCCTGAAGTTCATCTGCACCACC
GGCAAGCTGCCCGTGCCCTGGCCCACCCTCGTGACCACCCTGACCTACGGCGTGCAGTGCTTCAGCCGCT
ACCCCGACCACATGAAGCAGCACGACTTCTTCAAGTCCGCCATGCCCGAAGGCTACGTCCAGGAGCGCAC
CATCTTCTTCAAGGACGACGGCAACTACAAGACCCGCGCCGAGGTGAAGTTCGAGGGCGACACCCTGGTG
AACCGCATCGAGCTGAAGGGCATCGACTTCAAGGAGGACGGCAACATCCTGGGGCACAAGCTGGAGTACA
ACTACAACAGCCACAACGTCTATATCATGGCCGACAAGCAGAAGAACGGCATCAAGGTGAACTTCAAGAT
CCGCCACAACATCGAGGACGGCAGCGTGCAGCTCGCCGACCACTACCAGCAGAACACCCCCATCGGCGAC
GGCCCCGTGCTGCTGCCCGACAACCACTACCTGAGCACCCAGTCCGCCCTGAGCAAAGACCCCAACGAGA
AGCGCGATCACATGGTCCTGCTGGAGTTCGTGACCGCCGCCGGGATCACTCTCGGCATGGACGAGCTGTA
CAAGGAATTCTAACTAGAGCTCGCTGATCAGCCTCGACTGTGCCTTCTAGTTGCCAGCCATCTGTTGTTT
GCCCCTCCCCCGTGCCTTCCTTGACCCTGGAAGGTGCCACTCCCACTGTCCTTTCCTAATAAAATGAGGA
AATTGCATCGCATTGTCTGAGTAGGTGTCATTCTATTCTGGGGGGTGGGGTGGGGCAGGACAGCAAGGGG
GAGGATTGGGAAGAGAATAGCAGGCATGCTGGGGAGCGGCCGCAGGAACCCCTAGTGATGGAGTTGGCCA
CTCCCTCTCTGCGCGCTCGCTCGCTCACTGAGGCCGGGCGACCAAAGGTCGCCCGACGCCCGGGCTTTGC
CCGGGCGGCCTCAGTGAGCGAGCGAGCGCGCAGCTGCCTGCAGGGGCGCCTGATGCGGTATTTTCTCCTT
ACGCATCTGTGCGGTATTTCACACCGCATA
[95 nt withheld, positions 6751-6845]
T
[46 nt withheld, positions 6847-6892]
C
[141 nt withheld, positions 6894-7034]
CCTTTGACGTTGGAGTCCACGTTCTTT
[37 nt withheld, positions 7062-7098]
ACTCTATCTCGGGCTATTCTTTTGATTTATAAGGGATTTTGCCGATTTCGGTCTATTGGTTAAAAAATGA
GCTGATTTAACAAAAATTTAACGCGAATTTTAACAAAATATTAACGTTTACAATTTTATGGTGCACTCTC
AGTACAATCTGCTCTGATGCCGCATAGTTAAGCCAGCCCCGACACCCGCCAACACCCGCTGACGCGCCCT
GACGGGCTTGTCTGCTCCCGGCATCCGCTTACAGACAAGCTGTGACCGTCTCCGGGAGCTGCATGTGTCA
GAGGTTTTCACCGTCATCACCGAAACGCGCGAGACGAAAGGGCCTCGTGATACGCCTATTTTTATAGGTT
AATGTCATGATAATAATGGTTTCTTAGACGTCAGGTGGCACTTTTCGGGGAAATGTGCGCGGAACCCCTA
TTTGTTTATTTTTCTAAATACATTCAAATATGTATCCGCTCATGAGACAATAACCCTGATAAATGCTTCA
ATAATATTGAAAAAGGAAGAGTATGAGTATTCAACATTTCCGTGTCGCCCTTATTCCCTTTTTTGCGGCA
TTTTGCCTTCCTGTTTTTGCTCACCCAGAAACGCTGGTGAAAGTAAAAGATGCTGAAGATCAGTTGGGTG
CACGAGTGGGTTACATCGAACTGGATCTCAACAGCGGTAAGATCCTTGAGAGTTTTCGCCCCGAAGAACG
TTTTCCAATGATGAGCACTTTTAAAGTTCTGCTATGTGGCGCGGTATTATCCCGTATTGACGCCGGGCAA
GAGCAACTCGGTCGCCGCATACACTATTCTCAGAATGACTTGGTTGAGTACTCACCAGTCACAGAAAAGC
ATCTTACGGATGGCATGACAGTAAGAGAATTATGCAGTGCTGCCATAACCATGAGTGATAACACTGCGGC
CAACTTACTTCTGACAACGATCGGAGGACCGAAGGAGCTAACCGCTTTTTTGCACAACATGGGGGATCAT
GTAACTCGCCTTGATCGTTGGGAACCGGAGCTGAATGAAGCCATACCAAACGACGAGCGTGACACCACGA
TGCCTGTAGCAATGGCAACAACGTTGCGCAAACTATTAACTGGCGAACTACTTACTCTAGCTTCCCGGCA
ACAATTAATAGACTGGATGGAGGCGGATAAAGTTGCAGGACCACTTCTGCGCTCGGCCCTTCCGGCTGGC
TGGTTTATTGCTGATAAATCTGGAGCCGGTGAGCGTGGAAGCCGCGGTATCATTGCAGCACTGGGGCCAG
ATGGTAAGCCCTCCCGTATCGTAGTTATCTACACGACGGGGAGTCAGGCAACTATGGATGAACGAAATAG
ACAGATCGCTGAGATAGGTGCCTCACTGATTAAGCATTGGTAACTGTCAGACCAAGTTTACTCATATATA
CTTTAGATTGATTTAAAACTTCATTTTTAATTTAAAAGGATCTAGGTGAAGATCCTTTTTGATAATCTCA
TGACCAAAATCCCTTAACGTGAGTTTTCGTTCCACTGAGCGTCAGACCCCGTAGAAAAGATCAAAGGATC
TTCTTGAGATCCTTTTTTTCTGCGCGTAATCTGCTGCTTGCAAACAAAAAAACCACCGCTACCAGCGGTG
GTTTGTTTGCCGGATCAAGAGCTACCAACTCTTTTTCCGAAGGTAACTGGCTTCAGCAGAGCGCAGATAC
CAAATACTGTTCTTCTAGTGTAGCCGTAGTTAGGCCACCACTTCAAGAACTCTGTAGCACCGCCTACATA
CCTCGCTCTGCTAATCCTGTTACCAGTGGCTGCTGCCAGTGGCGATAAGTCGTGTCTTACCGGGTTGGAC
TCAAGACGATAGTTACCGGATAAGGCGCAGCGGTCGGGCTGAACGGGGGGTTCGTGCACACAGCCCAGCT
TGGAGCGAACGACCTACACCGAACTGAGATACCTACAGCGTGAGCTATGAGAAAGCGCCACGCTTCCCGA
AGGGAGAAAGGCGGACAGGTATCCGGTAAGCGGCAGGGTCGGAACAGGAGAGCGCACGAGGGAGCTTCCA
GGGGGAAACGCCTGGTATCTTTATAGTCCTGTCGGGTTTCGCCACCTCTGACTTGAGCGTCGATTTTTGT
GATGCTCGTCAGGGGGGCGGAGCCTATGGAAAAACGCCAGCAACGCGGCCTTTTTACGGTTCCTGGCCTT
TTGCTGGCCTTTTGCTCACATGT
